>Addgene plasmid #73710 | hFLN29 G117-end/pCMV-14-FLAG | depositor partial sequence | sequence record 136919 | cloned Trafd1 sequence
GGCAACTGTGGTCGCAATGTCCTTGTGAAAGATCTGAAGACTCACCCTGAAGTTTGTGGGAGAGAGGGGG
AGGAAAAGAGAAATGAGGTTGCCATACCTCCTAATGCATATGATGAATCTTGGGGTCAGGATGGAATCTG
GATTGCATCCCAACTCCTCAGACAAATTGAGGCTCTGGACCCACCCATGAGGCTGCCGCGAAGGCCCCTG
AGAGCCTTTGAATCAGATGTTTTCCACAATAGAACTACCAACCAAAGGAACATTACAGCCCAGGTTTCAA
TTCAGAATAATCTGTTTGAAGAACAAGAGAGGCAGGAAAGGAATAGAGGCCAACAGCCCCCCAAAGAGGG
TGGTGAAGAGAGTGCAAACTTGGACTTCATGTTGGCCCTAAGTCTGCAAAATGAAGGCCAAGCCTCCAGT
GTGGCAGAGCAGGACTTCTGGAGGGCCGTATGTGAGGCCGACCAGTCTCATGGCGGTCCCAGGTCTCTCA
GTGACATAAAGGGTGCAGCTGACGAGATCATGTTGCCTTGTGAATTTTGTGAGGAGCTCTACCCAGAGGA
ACTGCTGATTGACCATCAGACAAGCTGTAACCCTTCACGTGCCTTACCTTCACTCAATACTGGCAGCTCT
TCCCCCAGAGGGGTGGAGGAACCTGATGTCATCTTCCAGAACTTCTTGCAACAGGCTGCAAGTAACCAGT
TAGACTCTTTGATGGGCCTGAGCAATTCACACCCTGTGGAGGAGAGCATCATTATCCCATGTGAATTCTG
TGGGGTACAGCTGGAAGAGGAGGTGCTGTTCCATCACCAGGACCAGTGTGACCAACGCCCAGCCACTGCA
ACCAACCATGTGACAGAGGGGATTCCTAGACTGGATTCCCAGCCTCAAGAGACCTCACCAGAGCTGCCCA
GGAGGCGTGTCAGACACCAGGGAGACCTGTCTTCTGGTTACCTGGATGATACTAAGCAGGAAACAGCTAA
TGGGCCCACCTCCTGTCTGCCTCCCAGCCGACCCATTAACAATATGACAGCTACCTATAACCAGCTATCG
AGATCAACATCAGGCCCCAGACCTGGGTGCCAGCCCAGCTCTCCTTGTGTGCCGAAGCTCAGCAACTCAG
ACAGCCAGGACATCCAGGGGCGGAATCGAGACAGCCAGAATGGGGCCATAGCCCCTGGGCACGTTTCAGT
GATTCGCCCTCCTCAAAATCTCTACCCAGAAAACATTGTGCCCTCTTTCTCCCCTGGGCCTTCAGGGAGA
TACGGAGCTAGTGGTAGGAGTGAAGGTGGCAGGAATTCCCGGGTCACCCCTGCAGCTGCCAACTACCGCA
GCAGAACTGCAAAGGCAAAGCCTTCCAAGCAACAGGGAGCTGGGGATGCAGAAGAGGAAGAGGAGGAGTA
A
