>Addgene plasmid #73710 | hFLN29 G117-end/pCMV-14-FLAG | addgene partial sequence | sequence record 140140 | CMV-F 5'-CGCAAATGGGCGGTAGGCGTG-3'
GTGAACCGTCAGAATTAAGCTTGCGGCCGCATGGGCAACTGTGGTCGCAATGTCCTTGTGAAAGATCTGA
AGACTCACCCTGAAGTTTGTGGGAGAGAGGGGGAGGAAAAGAGAAATGAGGTTGCCATACCTCCTAATGC
ATATGATGAATCTTGGGGTCAGGATGGAATCTGGATTGCATCCCAACTCCTCAGACAAATTGAGGCTCTG
GACCCACCCATGAGGCTGCCGCGAAGGCCCCTGAGAGCCTTTGAATCAGATGTTTTCCACAATAGAACTA
CCAACCAAAGGAACATTACAGCCCAGGTTTCAATTCAGAATAATCTGTTTGAAGAACAAGAGAGGCAGGA
AAGGAATAGAGGCCAACAGCCCCCCAAAGAGGGTGGTGAAGAGAGTGCAAACTTGGACTTCATGTTGGCC
CTAAGTCTGCAAAATGAAGGCCAAGCCTCCAGTGTGGCAGAGCAGGACTTCTGGAGGGCCGTATGTGAGG
CCGACCAGTCTCATGGCGGTCCCAGGTCTCTCAGTGACATAAAGGGTGCAGCTGACGAGATCATGTTGCC
TTGTGAATTTTGTGAGGAGCTCTACCCAGAGGAACTGCTGATTGACCATCAGACAAGCTGTAACCCTTCA
CGTGCCTTACCTTCACTCAATACTGGCAGCTCTTCCCCCAGAGGGGTGGAGGAACCTGATGTCATCTTCC
AGAACTTCTTGCAACAGGCTGCAAGTAACCAGTTAGACTCTTTGATGGGCCTGAGCAATTCACACCCTGT
GGAGGAGAGCATCATTATCCCATGTGAATTCTGTGGGGTACAGCTGGAAGAGGAGGTGCTGTTCCATCAC
CAGGACCAGTGTGACCAACGCCCAGCCACTGCAACCAACCATGTGACAGAGGGGATTCCTAGACTGGATT
CCCAGCCTCAAGAGACCTCACCAGAGCTGCCCAGGAGGCGTGTCA
