>Addgene plasmid #73710 | hFLN29 G117-end/pCMV-14-FLAG | addgene partial sequence | sequence record 140142 | pNUT-R 5'-GTGGCAACTTCCAGGGCC-3'
CCACCCGGGATCACTACTTGTCATCGTCATCCTTGTAGTCGATGTCATGATCTTTATAATCACCGTCATG
GTCTTTGTAGTCAGCCCGGGATCCCTCCTCCTCTTCCTCTTCTGCATCCCCAGCTCCCTGTTGCTTGGAA
GGCTTTGCCTTTGCAGTTCTGCTGCGGTAGTTGGCAGCTGCAGGGGTGACCCGGGAATTCCTGCCACCTT
CACTCCTACCACTAGCTCCGTATCTCCCTGAAGGCCCAGGGGAGAAAGAGGGCACAATGTTTTCTGGGTA
GAGATTTTGAGGAGGGCGAATCACTGAAACGTGCCCAGGGGCTATGGCCCCATTCTGGCTGTCTCGATTC
CGCCCCTGGATGTCCTGGCTGTCTGAGTTGCTGAGCTTCGGCACACAAGGAGAGCTGGGCTGGCACCCAG
GTCTGGGGCCTGATGTTGATCTCGATAGCTGGTTATAGGTAGCTGTCATATTGTTAATGGGTCGGCTGGG
AGGCAGACAGGAGGTGGGCCCATTAGCTGTTTCCTGCTTAGTATCATCCAGGTAACCAGAAGACAGGTCT
CCCTGGTGTCTGACACGCCTCCTGGGCAGCTCTGGTGAGGTCTCTTGAGGCTGGGAATCCAGTCTAGGAA
TCCCCTCTGTCACATGGTTGGTTGCAGTGGCTGGGCGTTGGTCACACTGGTCCTGGTGATGGAACAGCAC
CTCCTCTTCCAGCTGTACCCCACAGAATTCACATGGGATAATGATGCTCTCCTCCACAGGGTGTGAATTG
CTCAGGCCCATCAAAGAGTCTAACTGGTTACTTGCAGCCTGTTGCAAGAAGTTCTGGAAGATGACATCAG
GTTCCTCCACCCCTCTGGGGGAAGAGCTGCCAGTATTGAGTGAAGGTAAGGCACGTGAAGGGTTACAGCT
TGTCTGATGGTCAATCAGCAGTTCCTCTGGGTAGAGCTCCTCACAAAATTCACAAGGCAACATGATCTCG
TCAGCTGC
