[The description below was written by a language model from this plasmid's Addgene catalogue record.]
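Description:
hFLN29 G117-end/pCMV-14-FLAG is a mammalian expression plasmid built on the commercial pCMV-14-3xFlag backbone (about 6.3 kb), giving a total construct of roughly 7.7 kb. It is propagated in E. coli as a high-copy plasmid under ampicillin selection. The record does not list a mammalian selection marker or provide a feature table, so the origin of replication, polyadenylation signal and other backbone elements are not documented here. The backbone name and the use of a CMV forward sequencing primer indicate that the insert is driven by the CMV immediate-early promoter, a strong constitutive promoter commonly used for transient expression in cultured mammalian cells.

The payload is an N-terminally truncated form of human TRAFD1 (also known as FLN29), an insert of about 1.4 kb that lacks the first 116 amino acids of the full-length protein and runs from glycine 117 to the natural C-terminal end. It was inserted by restriction cloning between EcoRV and NotI sites, and whether those sites survived cloning is not recorded. The coding sequence is fused at its C terminus to a 3xFLAG epitope, three tandem FLAG repeats that allow sensitive detection and immunoprecipitation with anti-FLAG antibodies. How translation initiates on the truncated fragment is not stated.

The stated purpose is simply to express this TRAFD1 fragment in mammalian cells. A deletion construct of this kind is suited to domain-mapping experiments, and the associated work concerns the interaction of TRAFD1 with Plekhm1 and its role in osteoclast acidification and resorption.
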