Addgene plasmid #73710: hFLN29 G117-end/pCMV-14-FLAG
Purpose: Express human TRAFD1 (FLN29) from G117 to end in mammalian cells
Depositing lab: Paul Odgren. Depositing organization: University of Massachusetts, Worcester. Publication: TRAFD1 (FLN29) Interacts with Plekhm1 and Regulates Osteoclast Acidification and Resorption. Witwicka H, Jia H, Kutikov A, Reyes-Gutierrez P, Li X, Odgren PR. PLoS One. 2015 May 19;10(5):e0127537. doi: 10.1371/journal.pone.0127537. eCollection 2015. PubMed 25992615.
Backbone
  Vector backbone: pCMV-14-3xFlag
  Backbone manufacturer: Sigma Aldrich
  Backbone size w/o insert (bp): 6270
  Total vector size (bp): 7678
  Vector type: Mammalian Expression
Growth in bacteria
  Bacterial resistance: Ampicillin, 100 μg/mL
  Growth temperature: 37°C
  Growth strain: DH5alpha
  Copy number: High Copy
Gene/Insert
  Gene/Insert name: TRAFD1
  Species: H. sapiens (human)
  Insert size (bp): 1408
  Mutation: deletion of first 116 aa from full lenght TRAFD1
  Entrez Gene: TRAFD1 (a.k.a. FLN29)
  Tag / fusion protein: 3xFlag (C terminal on insert)
  Cloning method: Restriction Enzyme; 5′ cloning site EcoRV (unknown if destroyed); 3′ cloning site Not1 (unknown if destroyed)
  Sequencing primers: 5′ CMV fwd primer
Terms and licenses: Academic/Nonprofit Terms; Industry Terms: Not Available to Industry
How to cite: hFLN29 G117-end/pCMV-14-FLAG was a gift from Paul Odgren (Addgene plasmid # 73710 ; http://n2t.net/addgene:73710 ; RRID:Addgene_73710)
